>Addgene plasmid #143324 | TFORF1842 | addgene full sequence | sequence record 400106 | Addgene NGS Result
TTAATGTAGTCTTATGCAATACTCTTGTAGTCTTGCAACATGGTAACGATGAGTTAGCAACATGCCTTAC
AAGGAGAGAAAAAGCACCGTGCATGCCGATTGGTGGAAGTAAGGTGGTACGATCGTGCCTTATTAGGAAG
GCAACAGACGGGTCTGACATGGATTGGACGAACCACTGAATTGCCGCATTGCAGAGATATTGTATTTAAG
TGCCTAGCTCGATACATAAACGGGTCTCTCTGGTTAGACCAGATCTGAGCCTGGGAGCTCTCTGGCTAAC
TAGGGAACCCACTGCTTAAGCCTCAATAAAGCTTGCCTTGAGTGCTTCAAGTAGTGTGTGCCCGTCTGTT
GTGTGACTCTGGTAACTAGAGATCCCTCAGACCCTTTTAGTCAGTGTGGAAAATCTCTAGCAGTGGCGCC
CGAACAGGGACTTGAAAGCGAAAGGGAAACCAGAGGAGCTCTCTCGACGCAGGACTCGGCTTGCTGAAGC
GCGCACGGCAAGAGGCGAGGGGCGGCGACTGGTGAGTACGCCAAAAATTTTGACTAGCGGAGGCTAGAAG
GAGAGAGATGGGTGCGAGAGCGTCAGTATTAAGCGGGGGAGAATTAGATCGCGATGGGAAAAAATTCGGT
TAAGGCCAGGGGGAAAGAAAAAATATAAATTAAAACATATAGTATGGGCAAGCAGGGAGCTAGAACGATT
CGCAGTTAATCCTGGCCTGTTAGAAACATCAGAAGGCTGTAGACAAATACTGGGACAGCTACAACCATCC
CTTCAGACAGGATCAGAAGAACTTAGATCATTATATAATACAGTAGCAACCCTCTATTGTGTGCATCAAA
GGATAGAGATAAAAGACACCAAGGAAGCTTTAGACAAGATAGAGGAAGAGCAAAACAAAAGTAAGACCAC
CGCACAGCAAGCGGCCGCTGATCTTCAGACCTGGAGGAGGAGATATGAGGGACAATTGGAGAAGTGAATT
ATATAAATATAAAGTAGTAAAAATTGAACCATTAGGAGTAGCACCCACCAAGGCAAAGAGAAGAGTGGTG
CAGAGAGAAAAAAGAGCAGTGGGAATAGGAGCTTTGTTCCTTGGGTTCTTGGGAGCAGCAGGAAGCACTA
TGGGCGCAGCGTCAATGACGCTGACGGTACAGGCCAGACAATTATTGTCTGGTATAGTGCAGCAGCAGAA
CAATTTGCTGAGGGCTATTGAGGCGCAACAGCATCTGTTGCAACTCACAGTCTGGGGCATCAAGCAGCTC
CAGGCAAGAATCCTGGCTGTGGAAAGATACCTAAAGGATCAACAGCTCCTGGGGATTTGGGGTTGCTCTG
GAAAACTCATTTGCACCACTGCTGTGCCTTGGAATGCTAGTTGGAGTAATAAATCTCTGGAACAGATTTG
GAATCACACGACCTGGATGGAGTGGGACAGAGAAATTAACAATTACACAAGCTTAATACACTCCTTAATT
GAAGAATCGCAAAACCAGCAAGAAAAGAATGAACAAGAATTATTGGAATTAGATAAATGGGCAAGTTTGT
GGAATTGGTTTAACATAACAAATTGGCTGTGGTATATAAAATTATTCATAATGATAGTAGGAGGCTTGGT
AGGTTTAAGAATAGTTTTTGCTGTACTTTCTATAGTGAATAGAGTTAGGCAGGGATATTCACCATTATCG
TTTCAGACCCACCTCCCAACCCCGAGGGGACCCATGCATTGCATCTCAATTAGTCAGCAACCAGGTGTGG
AAAGTCCCCAGGCTCCCCAGCAGGCAGAAGTATGCAAAGCATGCGTCTCAATTAGTCAGCAACCATAGTC
CCGCCCCTAACTCCGCCCATCCCGCCCCTAACTCCGCCCAGTTCCGCCCATTCTCCGCCCCATGGCTGAC
TAATTTTTTTTATTTATGCAGAGGCCGAGGCCGCCTCGGCCTCTGAGCTATTCCAGAAGTAGTGAGGAGG
CTTTTTTGGAGGCCTAGGCTTTTGCAAAAAGCTTTCTAGAGGTACCACCGGAGCTTACCATGACCGAGTA
CAAGCCCACGGTGCGCCTCGCCACCCGCGACGACGTCCCCAGGGCCGTACGCACCCTCGCCGCCGCGTTC
GCCGACTACCCCGCCACGCGCCACACCGTCGATCCGGACCGCCACATCGAGCGGGTCACCGAGCTGCAAG
AACTCTTCCTCACGCGCGTCGGGCTCGACATCGGCAAGGTGTGGGTCGCGGACGACGGCGCCGCCGTGGC
GGTCTGGACCACGCCGGAGAGCGTCGAAGCGGGGGCGGTGTTCGCCGAGATCGGCCCGCGCATGGCCGAG
TTGAGCGGTTCCCGGCTGGCCGCGCAGCAACAGATGGAAGGCCTCCTGGCGCCGCACCGGCCCAAGGAGC
CCGCGTGGTTCCTGGCCACCGTCGGCGTCTCGCCCGACCACCAGGGCAAGGGTCTGGGCAGCGCCGTCGT
GCTCCCCGGAGTGGAGGCGGCCGAGCGCGCCGGGGTGCCCGCCTTCCTGGAGACCTCCGCGCCCCGCAAC
CTCCCCTTCTACGAGCGGCTCGGCTTCACCGTCACCGCCGACGTCGAGGTGCCCGAAGGACCGCGCACCT
GGTGCATGACCCGCAAGCCCGGTGCCAGTTAACGAATTCTAGATCTTGAGACAAATGGCAGTATTCATCC
ACAATTTTAAAAGAAAAGGGGGGATTGGGGGGTACAGTGCAGGGGAAAGAATAGTAGACATAATAGCAAC
AGACATACAAACTAAAGAATTACAAAAACAAATTACAAAAATTCAAAATTTTCGGGTTTATTACAGGGAC
AGCAGAGATCCACTTTGGCGCCGGCTCGAGGCCTGCAGGTGCAAAGATGGATAAAGTTTTAAACAGAGAG
GAATCTTTGCAGCTAATGGACCTTCTAGGTCTTGAAAGGAGTGGGAATTGGCTCCGGTGCCCGTCAGTGG
GCAGAGCGCACATCGCCCACAGTCCCCGAGAAGTTGGGGGGAGGGGTCGGCAATTGAACCGGTGCCTAGA
GAAGGTGGCGCGGGGTAAACTGGGAAAGTGATGTCGTGTACTGGCTCCGCCTTTTTCCCGAGGGTGGGGG
AGAACCGTATATAAGTGCAGTAGTCGCCGTGAACGTTCTTTTTCGCAACGGGTTTGCCGCCAGAACACAG
GTAAGTGCCGTGTGTGGTTCCCGCGGGCCTGGCCTCTTTACGGGTTATGGCCCTTGCGTGCCTTGAATTA
CTTCCACCTGGCTGCAGTACGTGATTCTTGATCCCGAGCTTCGGGTTGGAAGTGGGTGGGAGAGTTCGAG
GCCTTGCGCTTAAGGAGCCCCTTCGCCTCGTGCTTGAGTTGAGGCCTGGCCTGGGCGCTGGGGCCGCCGC
GTGCGAATCTGGTGGCACCTTCGCGCCTGTCTCGCTGCTTTCGATAAGTCTCTAGCCATTTAAAATTTTT
GATGACCTGCTGCGACGCTTTTTTTCTGGCAAGATAGTCTTGTAAATGCGGGCCAAGATCTGCACACTGG
TATTTCGGTTTTTGGGGCCGCGGGCGGCGACGGGGCCCGTGCGTCCCAGCGCACATGTTCGGCGAGGCGG
GGCCTGCGAGCGCGGCCACCGAGAATCGGACGGGGGTAGTCTCAAGCTGGCCGGCCTGCTCTGGTGCCTG
GCCTCGCGCCGCCGTGTATCGCCCCGCCCTGGGCGGCAAGGCTGGCCCGGTCGGCACCAGTTGCGTGAGC
GGAAAGATGGCCGCTTCCCGGCCCTGCTGCAGGGAGCTCAAAATGGAGGACGCGGCGCTCGGGAGAGCGG
GCGGGTGAGTCACCCACACAAAGGAAAAGGGCCTTTCCGTCCTCAGCCGTCGCTTCATGTGACTCCACGG
AGTACCGGGCGCCGTCCAGGCACCTCGATTAGTTCTCGAGCTTTTGGAGTACGTCGTCTTTAGGTTGGGG
GGAGGGGTTTTATGCGATGGAGTTTCCCCACACTGAGTGGGTGGAGACTGAAGTTAGGCCAGCTTGGCAC
TTGATGTAATTCTCCTTGGAATTTGCCCTTTTTGAGTTTGGATCTTGGTTCATTCTCAAGCCTCAGACAG
TGGTTCAAAGTTTTTTTCTTCCATTTCAGGTGTCGTGAGGCTAGCACCGCCACCATGGATAAAAATGAGC
TGGTTCAGAAGGCCAAACTGGCCGAGCAGGCTGAGCGATATGATGACATGGCAGCCTGCATGAAGTCTGT
AACTGAGCAAGGAGCTGAATTATCCAATGAGGAGAGGAATCTTCTCTCAGTTGCTTATAAAAATGTTGTA
GGAGCCCGTAGGTCATCTTGGAGGGTCGTCTCAAGTATTGAACAAAAGACGGAAGGTGCTGAGAAAAAAC
AGCAGATGGCTCGAGAATACAGAGAGAAAATTGAGACGGAGCTAAGAGATATCTGCAATGATGTACTGTC
TCTTTTGGAAAAGTTCTTGATCCCCAATGCTTCACAAGCAGAGAGCAAAGTCTTCTATTTGAAAATGAAA
GGAGATTACTACCGTTACTTGGCTGAGGTTGCCGCTGGTGATGACAAGAAAGGGATTGTCGATCAGTCAC
AACAAGCATACCAAGAAGCTTTTGAAATCAGCAAAAAGGAAATGCAACCAACACATCCTATCAGACTGGG
TCTGGCCCTTAACTTCTCTGTGTTCTATTATGAGATTCTGAACTCCCCAGAGAAAGCCTGCTCTCTTGCA
AAGACAGCTTTTGATGAAGCCATTGCTGAACTTGATACATTAAGTGAAGAGTCATACAAAGACAGCACGC
TAATAATGCAATTACTGAGAGACAACTTGACATTGTGGACATCGGATACCCAAGGAGACGAAGCTGAAGC
AGGAGAAGGAGGGGAAAATTAGTAATGAACTAGTCCGTAACTTGAAAGTATTTCGATTTCTTGGCTTTAT
ATATCTTGTGGAAAGGACGAGCGGGATGCTCTGGAAATATGCTAACGCGTTAAGTCGACAATCAACCTCT
GGATTACAAAATTTGTGAAAGATTGACTGGTATTCTTAACTATGTTGCTCCTTTTACGCTATGTGGATAC
GCTGCTTTAATGCCTTTGTATCATGCTATTGCTTCCCGTATGGCTTTCATTTTCTCCTCCTTGTATAAAT
CCTGGTTGCTGTCTCTTTATGAGGAGTTGTGGCCCGTTGTCAGGCAACGTGGCGTGGTGTGCACTGTGTT
TGCTGACGCAACCCCCACTGGTTGGGGCATTGCCACCACCTGTCAGCTCCTTTCCGGGACTTTCGCTTTC
CCCCTCCCTATTGCCACGGCGGAACTCATCGCCGCCTGCCTTGCCCGCTGCTGGACAGGGGCTCGGCTGT
TGGGCACTGACAATTCCGTGGTGTTGTCGGGGAAATCATCGTCCTTTCCTTGGCTGCTCGCCTGTGTTGC
CACCTGGATTCTGCGCGGGACGTCCTTCTGCTACGTCCCTTCGGCCCTCAATCCAGCGGACCTTCCTTCC
CGCGGCCTGCTGCCGGCTCTGCGGCCTCTTCCGCGTCTTCGCCTTCGCCCTCAGACGAGTCGGATCTCCC
TTTGGGCCGCCTCCCCGCGTCGACTTTAAGACCAATGACTTACAAGGCAGCTGTAGATCTTAGCCACTTT
TTAAAAGAAAAGGGGGGACTGGAAGGGCTAATTCACTCCCAACGAAGACAAGATCTGCTTTTTGCTTGTA
CTGGGTCTCTCTGGTTAGACCAGATCTGAGCCTGGGAGCTCTCTGGCTAACTAGGGAACCCACTGCTTAA
GCCTCAATAAAGCTTGCCTTGAGTGCTTCAAGTAGTGTGTGCCCGTCTGTTGTGTGACTCTGGTAACTAG
AGATCCCTCAGACCCTTTTAGTCAGTGTGGAAAATCTCTAGCAGTACGTATAGTAGTTCATGTCATCTTA
TTATTCAGTATTTATAACTTGCAAAGAAATGAATATCAGAGAGTGAGAGGAACTTGTTTATTGCAGCTTA
TAATGGTTACAAATAAAGCAATAGCATCACAAATTTCACAAATAAAGCATTTTTTTCACTGCATTCTAGT
TGTGGTTTGTCCAAACTCATCAATGTATCTTATCATGTCTGGCTCTAGCTATCCCGCCCCTAACTCCGCC
CATCCCGCCCCTAACTCCGCCCAGTTCCGCCCATTCTCCGCCCCATGGCTGACTAATTTTTTTTATTTAT
GCAGAGGCCGAGGCCGCCTCGGCCTCTGAGCTATTCCAGAAGTAGTGAGGAGGCTTTTTTGGAGGCCTAG
GGACGTACCCAATTCGCCCTATAGTGAGTCGTATTACGCGCGCTCACTGGCCGTCGTTTTACAACGTCGT
GACTGGGAAAACCCTGGCGTTACCCAACTTAATCGCCTTGCAGCACATCCCCCTTTCGCCAGCTGGCGTA
ATAGCGAAGAGGCCCGCACCGATCGCCCTTCCCAACAGTTGCGCAGCCTGAATGGCGAATGGG
[124 nt withheld, positions 6434-6557]
C
[91 nt withheld, positions 6559-6649]
A
[49 nt withheld, positions 6651-6699]
CCTTTGACGTTGGAGTCCACGTTCTTT
[37 nt withheld, positions 6727-6763]
ACCCTATCTCGGTCTATTCTTTTGATTTATAAGGGATTTTGCCGATTTCGGCCTATTGGTTAAAAAATGA
GCTGATTTAACAAAAATTTAACGCGAATTTTAACAAAATATTAACGCTTACAATTTAGGTGGCACTTTTC
GGGGAAATGTGCGCGGAACCCCTATTTGTTTATTTTTCTAAATACATTCAAATATGTATCCGCTCATGAG
ACAATAACCCTGATAAATGCTTCAATAATATTGAAAAAGGAAGAGTATGAGTATTCAACATTTCCGTGTC
GCCCTTATTCCCTTTTTTGCGGCATTTTGCCTTCCTGTTTTTGCTCACCCAGAAACGCTGGTGAAAGTAA
AAGATGCTGAAGATCAGTTGGGTGCACGAGTGGGTTACATCGAACTGGATCTCAACAGCGGTAAGATCCT
TGAGAGTTTTCGCCCCGAAGAACGTTTTCCAATGATGAGCACTTTTAAAGTTCTGCTATGTGGCGCGGTA
TTATCCCGTATTGACGCCGGGCAAGAGCAACTCGGTCGCCGCATACACTATTCTCAGAATGACTTGGTTG
AGTACTCACCAGTCACAGAAAAGCATCTTACGGATGGCATGACAGTAAGAGAATTATGCAGTGCTGCCAT
AACCATGAGTGATAACACTGCGGCCAACTTACTTCTGACAACGATCGGAGGACCGAAGGAGCTAACCGCT
TTTTTGCACAACATGGGGGATCATGTAACTCGCCTTGATCGTTGGGAACCGGAGCTGAATGAAGCCATAC
CAAACGACGAGCGTGACACCACGATGCCTGTAGCAATGGCAACAACGTTGCGCAAACTATTAACTGGCGA
ACTACTTACTCTAGCTTCCCGGCAACAATTAATAGACTGGATGGAGGCGGATAAAGTTGCAGGACCACTT
CTGCGCTCGGCCCTTCCGGCTGGCTGGTTTATTGCTGATAAATCTGGAGCCGGTGAGCGTGGGTCTCGCG
GTATCATTGCAGCACTGGGGCCAGATGGTAAGCCCTCCCGTATCGTAGTTATCTACACGACGGGGAGTCA
GGCAACTATGGATGAACGAAATAGACAGATCGCTGAGATAGGTGCCTCACTGATTAAGCATTGGTAACTG
TCAGACCAAGTTTACTCATATATACTTTAGATTGATTTAAAACTTCATTTTTAATTTAAAAGGATCTAGG
TGAAGATCCTTTTTGATAATCTCATGACCAAAATCCCTTAACGTGAGTTTTCGTTCCACTGAGCGTCAGA
CCCCGTAGAAAAGATCAAAGGATCTTCTTGAGATCCTTTTTTTCTGCGCGTAATCTGCTGCTTGCAAACA
AAAAAACCACCGCTACCAGCGGTGGTTTGTTTGCCGGATCAAGAGCTACCAACTCTTTTTCCGAAGGTAA
CTGGCTTCAGCAGAGCGCAGATACCAAATACTGTTCTTCTAGTGTAGCCGTAGTTAGGCCACCACTTCAA
GAACTCTGTAGCACCGCCTACATACCTCGCTCTGCTAATCCTGTTACCAGTGGCTGCTGCCAGTGGCGAT
AAGTCGTGTCTTACCGGGTTGGACTCAAGACGATAGTTACCGGATAAGGCGCAGCGGTCGGGCTGAACGG
GGGGTTCGTGCACACAGCCCAGCTTGGAGCGAACGACCTACACCGAACTGAGATACCTACAGCGTGAGCT
ATGAGAAAGCGCCACGCTTCCCGAAGGGAGAAAGGCGGACAGGTATCCGGTAAGCGGCAGGGTCGGAACA
GGAGAGCGCACGAGGGAGCTTCCAGGGGGAAACGCCTGGTATCTTTATAGTCCTGTCGGGTTTCGCCACC
TCTGACTTGAGCGTCGATTTTTGTGATGCTCGTCAGGGGGGCGGAGCCTATGGAAAAACGCCAGCAACGC
GGCCTTTTTACGGTTCCTGGCCTTTTGCTGGCCTTTTGCTCACATGTTCTTTCCTGCGTTATCCCCTGAT
TCTGTGGATAACCGTATTACCGCCTTTGAGTGAGCTGATACCGCTCGCCGCAGCCGAACGACCGAGCGCA
GCGAGTCAGTGAGCGAGGAAGCGGAAGAGCGCCCAATACGCAAACCGCCTCTCCCCGCGCGTTGGCCGAT
TCATTAATGCAGCTGGCACGACAGGTTTCCCGACTGGAAAGCGGGCAGTGAGCGCAACGCAATTAATGTG
AGTTAGCTCACTCATTAGGCACCCCAGGCTTTACACTTTATGCTTCCGGCTCGTATGTTGTGTGGAATTG
TGAGCGGATAACAATTTCACACAGGAAACAGCTATGACCATGATTACGCCAAGCGCGCAATTAACCCTCA
CTAAAGGGAACAAAAGCTGGAGCTGCAAGC
Features (pLannotate 1.2.2; 31 found; start..end, strand, type, name):
      5..231     +  promoter       RSV promoter: Rous sarcoma virus enhancer/promoter
    232..412     +  LTR            5' LTR (truncated): truncated 5' long terminal repeat (LTR) from HIV-1
    459..584     +  misc_feature   HIV-1 Ψ: packaging signal of human immunodeficiency virus type 1
    568..931     +  CDS            HIV-1 gag (fragment): gag protein from human immunodeficiency virus 1; gag
   1077..1310    +  misc_feature   RRE: The Rev response element (RRE) of HIV-1 allows for Rev-dependent mRNA export from the nucleus to the cytoplasm.
   1687..1713    +  CDS            Rev (fragment): human immunodeficiency virus 1 (HIV-1) Rev protein; rev; enhances nuclear export of unspliced and incompletely spliced viral mRNAs
   1720..1743    +  promoter       SV40 promoter (fragment): SV40 early promoter
   1744..1815    +  promoter       SV40 promoter (fragment): SV40 enhancer and early promoter
   1839..1974    +  rep_origin     SV40 ori: SV40 origin of replication
   2020..2616    +  CDS            PuroR (fragment): puromycin N-acetyltransferase; pac from Streptomyces; confers resistance to puromycin
   2665..2782    +  misc_feature   cPPT/CTS: central polypurine tract and central termination sequence of HIV-1
   2847..2913    +  CDS            small t antigen (fragment): SV40 (simian virus 40) small t antigen
   2920..4098    +  promoter       EF-1α promoter: strong constitutive promoter for human elongation factor EF-1α
   4115..4849    +  CDS            YWHAZ: 1433Z_BOVIN - Experimental evidence at protein level: Swiss-Prot protein existence level 1. Adapter protein implicated in the regulation of a large spectrum of both general and specialized signaling pathways. Binds to a large number of partners, usually by recognition of a phosphoserine or phosphothreonine motif. Binding generally results in the modulation of the activity of the binding partner. Activates the ADP- ribosyltransferase (exoS) activity of bacterial origin. Induces ARHGEF7 activity on RAC1 as well as lamellipodia and membrane ruffle formation (By similarity). In neurons, regulates
   4865..4918    +  promoter       U6 promoter (fragment): RNA polymerase III promoter for human U6 snRNA
   4960..5548    +  misc_feature   WPRE: woodchuck hepatitis virus posttranscriptional regulatory element
   5599..5618    +  misc_feature   cPPT/CTS (fragment): central polypurine tract and central termination sequence of HIV-1
   5620..5853    +  LTR            3' LTR (ΔU3): self-inactivating 3' long terminal repeat (LTR) from HIV-1
   5931..6052    +  polyA_signal   SV40 poly(A) signal: SV40 polyadenylation signal
   6092..6227    +  rep_origin     SV40 ori: SV40 origin of replication
   6248..6266    -  promoter       T7 promoter: promoter for bacteriophage T7 RNA polymerase
   6274..6429    +  CDS            lacZα (fragment): LacZα fragment of β-galactosidase; lacZ fragment
   6434..6862    +  rep_origin     f1 ori (sequence partly withheld): f1 bacteriophage origin of replication; arrow indicates direction of (+) strand synthesis
   6915..7019    +  promoter       AmpR promoter: bla
   7020..7880    +  CDS            AmpR: β-lactamase; bla; confers resistance to ampicillin, carbenicillin, and related antibiotics
   8051..8639    +  rep_origin     ori: high-copy-number ColE1/pMB1/pBR322/pUC origin of replication
   8822..8914    +  CDS            lacI (fragment): lac repressor; lacI; The lac repressor binds to the lac operator to inhibit transcription in E. coli. This inhibition can be relieved by adding lactose or isopropyl-β-D-thiogalactopyranoside (IPTG).
   8927..8948    +  protein_bind   CAP binding site: CAP binding activates transcription in the presence of cAMP. E. coli catabolite activator protein
   8963..8993    +  promoter       lac promoter: promoter for the E. coli lac operon
   9001..9017    +  protein_bind   lac operator: The lac repressor binds to the lac operator to inhibit transcription in E. coli. This inhibition can be relieved by adding lactose or isopropyl-β-D-thiogalactopyranoside (IPTG). lac repressor encoded by lacI
   9062..9080    +  promoter       T3 promoter: promoter for bacteriophage T3 RNA polymerase
