[The description below was written by a language model from this plasmid's Addgene catalogue record and pLannotate feature annotations shown in this document.]
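Description:
TFORF1842 is a lentiviral mammalian expression plasmid built on the pLX_TRC317 backbone and carrying the human YWHAZ (14-3-3 zeta) open reading frame. It belongs to a barcoded transcription factor ORF collection in which each ORF is paired with a unique 24-bp barcode, so that the overexpressed factor can be identified by sequencing in pooled screens. In bacteria it is maintained by a high-copy ColE1/pUC-type origin and selected with ampicillin through the β-lactamase gene. An f1 origin and remnants of a lac/T7/T3 cloning region are also annotated in the backbone. The depositor warns that recombination can occur, as is common for plasmids carrying LTR repeats.

The viral portion has a third-generation, self-inactivating layout. An RSV promoter drives a truncated HIV-1 5' LTR, followed by the Ψ packaging signal with a partial gag sequence, the Rev response element for nuclear export of the genomic RNA, and a cPPT/CTS element. The cassette ends in a ΔU3 3' LTR that inactivates LTR promoter activity after integration, followed by an SV40 polyadenylation signal. Two expression units lie between the LTRs. The first is an SV40 early promoter/origin driving puromycin N-acetyltransferase for selection of transduced cells. The second is the EF-1α promoter driving the YWHAZ coding sequence, which the annotation tool matched to the bovine orthologue although the record lists it as human. A WPRE downstream of the ORF enhances transcript stability and expression. The barcode is not annotated as a feature, and the record does not state its position. A short U6 promoter fragment is annotated between the ORF and the WPRE. The 9,103-nt sequence agrees with the stated backbone and insert sizes.
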