Addgene plasmid #143324: TFORF1842
Purpose: Lentiviral vector for overexpressing transcription factor ORFs with unique 24-bp barcodes. Barcodes facilitate identification of transcription factors in pooled screens.
Depositing lab: Feng Zhang. Depositing organization: Broad Institute. Publication: A transcription factor atlas of directed differentiation. Joung J, Ma S, Tay T, Geiger-Schuller KR, Kirchgatterer PC, Verdine VK, Guo B, Arias-Garcia MA, Allen WE, Singh A, Kuksenko O, Abudayyeh OO, Gootenberg JS, Fu Z, Macrae RK, Buenrostro JD, Regev A, Zhang F. Cell. 2023 Jan 5;186(1):209-229.e26. doi: 10.1016/j.cell.2022.11.026. PubMed 36608654.
Backbone
  Vector backbone: pLX_TRC317
  Backbone manufacturer: Broad Institute Genetic Perturbation Platform
  Backbone size w/o insert (bp): 8264
  Vector type: Mammalian Expression, Lentiviral
  Selectable markers: Puromycin
Growth in bacteria
  Bacterial resistance: Ampicillin, 100 μg/mL
  Growth temperature: 37°C
  Growth strain: NEB Stable
  Copy number: High Copy
Gene/Insert
  Gene/Insert name: YWHAZ
  Species: H. sapiens (human)
  Insert size (bp): 839
  Entrez Gene: YWHAZ (a.k.a. 14-3-3-zeta, HEL-S-3, HEL-S-93, HEL4, KCIP-1, POPCHAS, YWHAD)
  Promoter: EF1a
  Cloning method: Unknown
  Sequencing primers: 5′ GGGTGGAGACTGAAGTTAGGCCAG; 3′ CACATAGCGTAAAAGGAGCAACATAG
Terms and licenses: Academic/Nonprofit Terms; Industry Terms: Not Available to Industry
Depositor comments: NM_001135702,NM_001135701,NM_001135700,NM_145690,NM_001135699,NM_003406,XM_005251063,XM_017013811,XM_017013810,XM_005251061,ENST00000395957,ENST00000395958,ENST00000457309,ENST00000395956,ENST00000353245,ENST00000395953,ENST00000395951,ENST00000419477 . The transcription factor ORF portion of this plasmid was synthesized by Genewiz. Please test multiple small colonies in case of plasmid recombination. To make this collection available in a timely manner, a portion of this collection was not fully sequenced by Addgene. If an Addgene verified full plasmid sequence is not available, please contact us prior to placing an order to request the full sequence.
How to cite: TFORF1842 was a gift from Feng Zhang (Addgene plasmid # 143324 ; http://n2t.net/addgene:143324 ; RRID:Addgene_143324)
