>Addgene plasmid #143324 | TFORF1842 | depositor partial sequence | sequence record 282110 | Insert
ACCGCCACCATGGATAAAAATGAGCTGGTTCAGAAGGCCAAACTGGCCGAGCAGGCTGAGCGATATGATG
ACATGGCAGCCTGCATGAAGTCTGTAACTGAGCAAGGAGCTGAATTATCCAATGAGGAGAGGAATCTTCT
CTCAGTTGCTTATAAAAATGTTGTAGGAGCCCGTAGGTCATCTTGGAGGGTCGTCTCAAGTATTGAACAA
AAGACGGAAGGTGCTGAGAAAAAACAGCAGATGGCTCGAGAATACAGAGAGAAAATTGAGACGGAGCTAA
GAGATATCTGCAATGATGTACTGTCTCTTTTGGAAAAGTTCTTGATCCCCAATGCTTCACAAGCAGAGAG
CAAAGTCTTCTATTTGAAAATGAAAGGAGATTACTACCGTTACTTGGCTGAGGTTGCCGCTGGTGATGAC
AAGAAAGGGATTGTCGATCAGTCACAACAAGCATACCAAGAAGCTTTTGAAATCAGCAAAAAGGAAATGC
AACCAACACATCCTATCAGACTGGGTCTGGCCCTTAACTTCTCTGTGTTCTATTATGAGATTCTGAACTC
CCCAGAGAAAGCCTGCTCTCTTGCAAAGACAGCTTTTGATGAAGCCATTGCTGAACTTGATACATTAAGT
GAAGAGTCATACAAAGACAGCACGCTAATAATGCAATTACTGAGAGACAACTTGACATTGTGGACATCGG
ATACCCAAGGAGACGAAGCTGAAGCAGGAGAAGGAGGGGAAAATTAGTAATGAACTAGTCCGTAACTTGA
AAGTATTTCGATTTCTTGGCTTTATATATCTTGTGGAAAGGACGAGCGGGATGCTCTGGAAATATGCTA
