>Addgene plasmid #143324 | TFORF1842 | depositor partial sequence | sequence record 282111 | Barcode
GCGGGATGCTCTGGAAATATGCTA
